>Addgene plasmid #201731 | ptHe-Tub2C-mScarlet | addgene full sequence | sequence record 401318 | Addgene NGS Result
TAGTTATTAATAGTAATCAATTACGGGGTCATTAGTTCATAGCCCATATATGGAGTTCCGCGTTACATAA
CTTACGGTAAATGGCCCGCCTGGCTGACCGCCCAACGACCCCCGCCCATTGACGTCAATAATGACGTATG
TTCCCATAGTAACGCCAATAGGGACTTTCCATTGACGTCAATGGGTGGAGTATTTACGGTAAACTGCCCA
CTTGGCAGTACATCAAGTGTATCATATGCCAAGTACGCCCCCTATTGACGTCAATGACGGTAAATGGCCC
GCCTGGCATTATGCCCAGTACATGACCTTATGGGACTTTCCTACTTGGCAGTACATCTACGTATTAGTCA
TCGCTATTACCATGGTGATGCGGTTTTGGCAGTACATCAATGGGCGTGGATAGCGGTTTGACTCACGGGG
ATTTCCAAGTCTCCACCCCATTGACGTCAATGGGAGTTTGTTTTGGCACCAAAATCAACGGGACTTTCCA
AAATGTCGTAACAACTCCGCCCCATTGACGCAAATGGGCGGTAGGCGTGTACGGTGGGAGGTCTATATAA
GCAGAGCTGGTTTAGTGAACCGTCAGATCCGCTAGCGCCACCATGAGGGAGATTGTCCATCTCCAGGCCG
GTCAGTGCGGGAACCAAATTGGATCAAAGTTTTGGGAAGTGATATCGGACGAGCACGGCATCGATCCAAC
TGGATCTTACCGCGGGACTTCGGACTTGCAGTTAGAACGCGTCAATGTCTATTACAACGAAGCTGGCGGC
GGGAAATATGTGCCGCGTGCAGTTCTGGTGGATCTGGAGCCAGGAACGATGGACTCGGTCCGGTCTTCGA
CTTTCGGTCAACTATTTCGCCCGGACAATTTTATCTTCGGTCAGAGCGGAGCGGGGAACAACTGGGCCAA
AGGCCACTACACCGAGGGCGCCGAACTGGTGGACGCGGTGATGGATGTGGTCCGGCGTGAAGCGGAGAGT
TGCGACTGCCTGCAGGGCTTCCAACTGGCGCATTCCCTGGGTGGTGGCACGGGATCCGGAATGGGAACGC
TGATGATCTCCAAGATCCGCGAAGAATACCCCGACCGCATCATGATGTCGTTCAGTGTCGTCCCATCTCC
CAAGGTTTCCGACACAGTGGTTGAACCATACAACGCCACCCTTTCCGTTCACCAGTTAGTGGAGAACACC
GATGAGACCTTCTGTATCGACAACGAAGCTTTGTACGACATCTGTTTCCGCACCCTCAAACTGACCACTC
CCACCTATGGCGACCTCAATCATCTCGTGTCAATGACAATGTCCGGTGTGACTACCTGTCTGCGCTTCCC
CGGGCAACTGAACGCGGATCTTCGTAAACTGGCCGTCAACATGGTGCCCTTCCCGCGACTGCATTTCTTC
ATGCCGGGCTTCGCTCCGCTAACCTCGCGCGGCAGCCAAATTTATCGTAATCTCTCGGTGACCGAGTTGA
CCACCCAGATGTTTGACTCGAAAAATATGATGGCGGCCTGCGATCCCCGCCACGGGCGGTACTTGACTGT
TGCGGCCATCTTTCGCGGCCGGATGAGTATGAAGGAAGTGGATGAAAATATGCTGAACGTGCAGAACAAA
AACAGCAGCTACTTTGTCGAATGGATTCCCAACAATGTCAAGATTGCGGTATGTGACATTCCTCCTCGGG
GTCTGAAGATGTCGGCGACCTTTATTGGTAACACAACAGCTATCCAAGAGCTGTTCAAACGGATCTCCGA
CCAATTTACCGCCATGTTTCGGCGTAAGGCCTTCCTGCATTGGTACACCGGAGAAGGAATGGACGAGATG
GAGTTCACTGAGGCTGAGAGCAATATGAATGACCTCATCTCGGAGTACCAACAGTATCAAGAAGCAACCG
CCGACGATGAAGGAGATTTTGACGAGGAGGATGCGGAAACTGACGGAGGTGGTGGAGGTTCACCGGTCGC
CACCATGGTGAGCAAGGGCGAGGCAGTGATCAAGGAGTTCATGCGGTTCAAGGTGCACATGGAGGGCTCC
ATGAACGGCCACGAGTTCGAGATCGAGGGCGAGGGCGAGGGCCGCCCCTACGAGGGCACCCAGACCGCCA
AGCTGAAGGTGACCAAGGGTGGCCCCCTGCCCTTCTCCTGGGACATCCTGTCCCCTCAGTTCATGTACGG
CTCCAGGGCCTTCACCAAGCACCCCGCCGACATCCCCGACTACTATAAGCAGTCCTTCCCCGAGGGCTTC
AAGTGGGAGCGCGTGATGAACTTCGAGGACGGCGGCGCCGTGACCGTGACCCAGGACACCTCCCTGGAGG
ACGGCACCCTGATCTACAAGGTGAAGCTCCGCGGCACCAACTTCCCTCCTGACGGCCCCGTAATGCAGAA
GAAGACAATGGGCTGGGAAGCGTCCACCGAGCGGTTGTACCCCGAGGACGGCGTGCTGAAGGGCGACATT
AAGATGGCCCTGCGCCTGAAGGACGGCGGCCGCTACCTGGCGGACTTCAAGACCACCTACAAGGCCAAGA
AGCCCGTGCAGATGCCCGGCGCCTACAACGTCGACCGCAAGTTGGACATCACCTCCCACAACGAGGACTA
CACCGTGGTGGAACAGTACGAACGCTCCGAGGGCCGCCACTCCACCGGCGGCATGGACGAGCTGTACAAG
TAAAGCGGCCGCGACTCTAGATCATAATCAGCCATACCACATTTGTAGAGGTTTTACTTGCTTTAAAAAA
CCTCCCACACCTCCCCCTGAACCTGAAACATAAAATGAATGCAATTGTTGTTGTTAACTTGTTTATTGCA
GCTTATAATGGTTACAAATAAAGCAATAGCATCACAAATTTCACAAATAAAGCATTTTTTTCACTGCATT
CTAGTTGTGGTTTGTCCAAACTCATCAATGTATCTTAAGGCGTAAATTGTAAGCGTTAATATTTTGTTAA
AATTCGCGTTAAATTTTTGTTAAATCAGCTCATTTTTTAACCAATAGGCCGAAATCGGCAAAATCCCTTA
TAAATCAAAAGAATAGACCGAGATAGGGT
[37 nt withheld, positions 3040-3076]
AAAGAACGTGGACTCCAACGTCAAAGG
[49 nt withheld, positions 3104-3152]
T
[91 nt withheld, positions 3154-3244]
G
[124 nt withheld, positions 3246-3369]
CAGGTGGCACTTTTCGGGGAAATGTGCGCGGAACCCCTATTTGTTTATTTTTCTAAATACATTCAAATAT
GTATCCGCTCATGAGACAATAACCCTGATAAATGCTTCAATAATATTGAAAAAGGAAGAGTCCTGAGGCG
GAAAGAACCAGCTGTGGAATGTGTGTCAGTTAGGGTGTGGAAAGTCCCCAGGCTCCCCAGCAGGCAGAAG
TATGCAAAGCATGCATCTCAATTAGTCAGCAACCAGGTGTGGAAAGTCCCCAGGCTCCCCAGCAGGCAGA
AGTATGCAAAGCATGCATCTCAATTAGTCAGCAACCATAGTCCCGCCCCTAACTCCGCCCATCCCGCCCC
TAACTCCGCCCAGTTCCGCCCATTCTCCGCCCCATGGCTGACTAATTTTTTTTATTTATGCAGAGGCCGA
GGCCGCCTCGGCCTCTGAGCTATTCCAGAAGTAGTGAGGAGGCTTTTTTGGAGGCCTAGGCTTTTGCAAA
GATCGATCAAGAGACAGGATGAGGATCGTTTCGCATGATTGAACAAGATGGATTGCACGCAGGTTCTCCG
GCCGCTTGGGTGGAGAGGCTATTCGGCTATGACTGGGCACAACAGACAATCGGCTGCTCTGATGCCGCCG
TGTTCCGGCTGTCAGCGCAGGGGCGCCCGGTTCTTTTTGTCAAGACCGACCTGTCCGGTGCCCTGAATGA
ACTGCAAGACGAGGCAGCGCGGCTATCGTGGCTGGCCACGACGGGCGTTCCTTGCGCAGCTGTGCTCGAC
GTTGTCACTGAAGCGGGAAGGGACTGGCTGCTATTGGGCGAAGTGCCGGGGCAGGATCTCCTGTCATCTC
ACCTTGCTCCTGCCGAGAAAGTATCCATCATGGCTGATGCAATGCGGCGGCTGCATACGCTTGATCCGGC
TACCTGCCCATTCGACCACCAAGCGAAACATCGCATCGAGCGAGCACGTACTCGGATGGAAGCCGGTCTT
GTCGATCAGGATGATCTGGACGAAGAGCATCAGGGGCTCGCGCCAGCCGAACTGTTCGCCAGGCTCAAGG
CGAGCATGCCCGACGGCGAGGATCTCGTCGTGACCCATGGCGATGCCTGCTTGCCGAATATCATGGTGGA
AAATGGCCGCTTTTCTGGATTCATCGACTGTGGCCGGCTGGGTGTGGCGGACCGCTATCAGGACATAGCG
TTGGCTACCCGTGATATTGCTGAAGAGCTTGGCGGCGAATGGGCTGACCGCTTCCTCGTGCTTTACGGTA
TCGCCGCTCCCGATTCGCAGCGCATCGCCTTCTATCGCCTTCTTGACGAGTTCTTCTGAGCGGGACTCTG
GGGTTCGAAATGACCGACCAAGCGACGCCCAACCTGCCATCACGAGATTTCGATTCCACCGCCGCCTTCT
ATGAAAGGTTGGGCTTCGGAATCGTTTTCCGGGACGCCGGCTGGATGATCCTCCAGCGCGGGGATCTCAT
GCTGGAGTTCTTCGCCCACCCTAGGGGGAGGCTAACTGAAACACGGAAGGAGACAATACCGGAAGGAACC
CGCGCTATGACGGCAATAAAAAGACAGAATAAAACGCACGGTGTTGGGTCGTTTGTTCATAAACGCGGGG
TTCGGTCCCAGGGCTGGCACTCTGTCGATACCCCACCGAGACCCCATTGGGGCCAATACGCCCGCGTTTC
TTCCTTTTCCCCACCCCACCCCCCAAGTTCGGGTGAAGGCCCAGGGCTCGCAGCCAACGTCGGGGCGGCA
GGCCCTGCCATAGCCTCAGGTTACTCATATATACTTTAGATTGATTTAAAACTTCATTTTTAATTTAAAA
GGATCTAGGTGAAGATCCTTTTTGATAATCTCATGACCAAAATCCCTTAACGTGAGTTTTCGTTCCACTG
AGCGTCAGACCCCGTAGAAAAGATCAAAGGATCTTCTTGAGATCCTTTTTTTCTGCGCGTAATCTGCTGC
TTGCAAACAAAAAAACCACCGCTACCAGCGGTGGTTTGTTTGCCGGATCAAGAGCTACCAACTCTTTTTC
CGAAGGTAACTGGCTTCAGCAGAGCGCAGATACCAAATACTGTTCTTCTAGTGTAGCCGTAGTTAGGCCA
CCACTTCAAGAACTCTGTAGCACCGCCTACATACCTCGCTCTGCTAATCCTGTTACCAGTGGCTGCTGCC
AGTGGCGATAAGTCGTGTCTTACCGGGTTGGACTCAAGACGATAGTTACCGGATAAGGCGCAGCGGTCGG
GCTGAACGGGGGGTTCGTGCACACAGCCCAGCTTGGAGCGAACGACCTACACCGAACTGAGATACCTACA
GCGTGAGCTATGAGAAAGCGCCACGCTTCCCGAAGGGAGAAAGGCGGACAGGTATCCGGTAAGCGGCAGG
GTCGGAACAGGAGAGCGCACGAGGGAGCTTCCAGGGGGAAACGCCTGGTATCTTTATAGTCCTGTCGGGT
TTCGCCACCTCTGACTTGAGCGTCGATTTTTGTGATGCTCGTCAGGGGGGCGGAGCCTATGGAAAAACGC
CAGCAACGCGGCCTTTTTACGGTTCCTGGCCTTTTGCTGGCCTTTTGCTCACATGTTCTTTCCTGCGTTA
TCCCCTGATTCTGTGGATAACCGTATTACCGCCATGCAT
Features (pLannotate 1.2.2; 14 found; start..end, strand, type, name):
     61..364     +  enhancer       CMV enhancer: human cytomegalovirus immediate early enhancer
    365..568     +  promoter       CMV promoter: human cytomegalovirus (CMV) immediate early promoter
    603..1928    +  CDS            TUBB4B: TBB4B_HUMAN - Also known as TUBB2C. Experimental evidence at protein level: Swiss-Prot protein existence level 1. Tubulin is the major constituent of microtubules. It binds two moles of GTP, one at an exchangeable site on the beta chain and one at a non-exchangeable site on the alpha chain. From Homo sapiens (Human).
   1965..2660    +  CDS            mScarlet: mScarlet is a basic (constitutively fluorescent) red fluorescent protein published in 2016, derived from synthetic construct. It has moderate acid sensitivity.
   2680..2763    +  CDS            large T antigen (fragment): large T antigen from SV40 (simian virus 40)
   2786..2907    +  polyA_signal   SV40 poly(A) signal: SV40 polyadenylation signal
   2941..3369    -  rep_origin     f1 ori (sequence partly withheld): f1 bacteriophage origin of replication; arrow indicates direction of (+) strand synthesis
   3396..3500    +  promoter       AmpR promoter: bla
   3502..3859    +  promoter       SV40 promoter: SV40 enhancer and early promoter
   3894..4688    +  CDS            NeoR/KanR: aminoglycoside phosphotransferase from Tn5; aph(3')-II (or nptII); confers resistance to neomycin, kanamycin, and G418 (Geneticin®)
   4709..4861    +  CDS            ble (fragment): BLE_KLEPN - Experimental evidence at protein level: Swiss-Prot protein existence level 1. Binding protein with a strong affinity to the bleomycin family of antibiotics. Binds to CL990; an antimitotic-antibiotic compound. From Klebsiella pneumoniae.
   4920..4967    +  polyA_signal   HSV TK poly(A) signal: herpes simplex virus thymidine kinase polyadenylation signal (Cole and Stacy, 1985)
   5058..5074    -  polyA_signal   bGH poly(A) signal (fragment): bovine growth hormone polyadenylation signal
   5296..5884    +  rep_origin     ori: high-copy-number ColE1/pMB1/pBR322/pUC origin of replication
