[The description below was written by a language model from this plasmid's Addgene catalogue record and pLannotate feature annotations shown in this document.]
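Description:
ptHe-Tub2C-mScarlet is a mammalian expression plasmid of about 6 kb, built on the pmScarlet-N1 backbone, that produces a beta-tubulin from the tardigrade Hypsibius exemplaris fused to a red fluorescent protein. The roughly 1.3 kb Tub2C (Tubulin Beta C) coding sequence was inserted by ligation-independent cloning downstream of the human cytomegalovirus immediate-early enhancer and promoter. It sits upstream of the backbone-encoded mScarlet, so the fluorescent tag is at the C terminus of the tubulin. The transcript is terminated by an SV40 polyadenylation signal. The automated feature table labels the tubulin reading frame as human TUBB4B (TUBB2C). This reflects the strong conservation of beta-tubulins and a best-match annotation, not the actual source, which the catalogue record gives as the tardigrade gene.

The plasmid is propagated in E. coli at high copy from a ColE1/pUC-type origin, and it also carries an f1 phage origin. A single Tn5 aminoglycoside phosphotransferase (NeoR/KanR) gene serves both hosts. A bacterial bla-type promoter drives it for kanamycin selection in bacteria, and the adjacent SV40 enhancer/early promoter, with an HSV TK polyadenylation signal, drives it for G418 selection in mammalian cells. The short large T antigen, ble and bGH poly(A) fragments in the annotation appear to be backbone remnants or partial matches and not functional elements.

According to the record, the construct is intended for expressing the tagged tardigrade tubulin in mammalian cells. It belongs to work on the phylogenetic and functional characterization of tardigrade tubulins, where the mScarlet fusion allows the protein's localization to be followed by fluorescence microscopy.
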