Addgene plasmid #201731: ptHe-Tub2C-mScarlet
Purpose: Tardigrade (Hypsibius exemplaris) beta-tubulin Tub2C tagged with mScarlet for expression in mammalian cells
Depositing lab: Stanislav Vinopal. Depositing organization: Jan Evangelista Purkyne University in Usti nad Labem. Publication: Phylogenetic and functional characterization of water bears (Tardigrada) tubulins. Novotna Floriancicova K, Baltzis A, Smejkal J, Czernekova M, Kaczmarek L, Maly J, Notredame C, Vinopal S. Sci Rep. 2023 Mar 30;13(1):5194. doi: 10.1038/s41598-023-31992-z. PubMed 36997657.
Backbone
  Vector backbone: pmScarlet-N1
  Backbone size w/o insert (bp): 4666
  Total vector size (bp): 5998
  Vector type: Mammalian Expression
  Selectable markers: Neomycin (select with G418)
Growth in bacteria
  Bacterial resistance: Kanamycin, 50 μg/mL
  Growth temperature: 37°C
  Growth strain: DH5alpha
  Copy number: High Copy
Gene/Insert
  Gene/Insert name: Tubulin Beta C (alt name: tHe-Tub2C)
  Species: Hypsibius exemplaris
  Insert size (bp): 1335
  GenBank ID: OQ282844.1
  Promoter: CMV
  Tag / fusion protein: mScarlet (C terminal on backbone)
  Cloning method: Ligation Independent Cloning
  Sequencing primers: 5′ CMV Forward (CGCAAATGGGCGGTAGGCGTG); 3′ SV-40 pA Reverse (GAAATTTGTGATGCTATTGC)
Terms and licenses: Academic/Nonprofit Terms; Industry Terms: Not Available to Industry
How to cite: ptHe-Tub2C-mScarlet was a gift from Stanislav Vinopal (Addgene plasmid # 201731 ; http://n2t.net/addgene:201731 ; RRID:Addgene_201731)
